Addgene plasmid #112030: pNAS1b split mCherry NEDD4 WW2 neg ctrl
Purpose: Mode #2 phosphosite negative control (split mCherry, using NEDD4 WW2 binding domain paired with negative control peptide)
Depositing lab: Jesse Rinehart. Depositing organization: Yale University. Publication: Encoding human serine phosphopeptides in bacteria for proteome-wide identification of phosphorylation-dependent interactions. Barber KW, Muir P, Szeligowski RV, Rogulina S, Gerstein M, Sampson JR, Isaacs FJ, Rinehart J. Nat Biotechnol. 2018 Aug;36(7):638-644. doi: 10.1038/nbt.4150. Epub 2018 Jun 11. PubMed 29889213.
Backbone
  Vector backbone: pNAS1b
  Backbone size w/o insert (bp): 5500
  Vector type: Bacterial Expression
Growth in bacteria
  Bacterial resistance: Ampicillin, 100 μg/mL
  Growth temperature: 37°C
  Growth strain: DH5alpha
  Copy number: Unknown
Gene/Insert
  Gene/Insert name: NEDD4 WW2 domain fused to C-terminal split mCherry, neg ctrl interacting peptide fused to N-terminal split mCherry
  Tag / fusion protein: Split mCherry
Terms and licenses: Academic/Nonprofit Terms; Industry Terms: Not Available to Industry
Depositor comments: Backbone originally described in Sawyer, et al, Designed Phosphoprotein Recognition in Escherichia coli, 2014. Binding domain under araBAD, phosphosite/peptide cassette under pLtetO
How to cite: pNAS1b split mCherry NEDD4 WW2 neg ctrl was a gift from Jesse Rinehart (Addgene plasmid # 112030 ; http://n2t.net/addgene:112030 ; RRID:Addgene_112030)
