[The description below was written by a language model from this plasmid's Addgene catalogue record and pLannotate feature annotations shown in this document.]
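Description:
pNAS1b split mCherry NEDD4 WW2 neg ctrl is a bacterial expression plasmid built on the pNAS1b backbone for a split-fluorescent-protein interaction assay in E. coli. It carries an ampicillin resistance gene (β-lactamase with its own promoter). The annotated replication origin is p15A, a medium-copy origin compatible with ColE1-type plasmids, so it can coexist with a second plasmid in the same cell; the catalogue itself lists copy number as unknown. The sequenced record is 4,887 nt, somewhat shorter than the roughly 5.5 kb given for the empty backbone, a difference the record does not explain.

Two independently inducible cassettes encode the halves of the reporter. The arabinose-inducible araBAD promoter, controlled by a divergently transcribed araC, drives the NEDD4 WW2 domain fused to the C-terminal mCherry fragment, followed by a His tag and the rrnB T1/T2 terminators. The automated annotation labels the WW region as a SAV1 fragment and the downstream fluorescent-protein piece as another Discosoma-derived variant. These are probably homology-based matches rather than different parts. The second cassette uses the tet-operator-regulated PLtetO-1 promoter to express the N-terminal mCherry fragment fused to a negative control peptide, ending in an rrnB T1 terminator. The peptide itself is not annotated separately.

In this design, binding between the WW domain and the partner peptide would bring the mCherry fragments together and restore red fluorescence. This construct serves as the "Mode #2" phosphosite negative control, pairing NEDD4 WW2 with a control peptide to define background signal in screens for phosphorylation-dependent interactions with bacterially encoded human serine phosphopeptides.
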