Features (pLannotate 1.2.2; 16 found; start..end, strand, type, name):
     84..173     +  CDS            SAV1 (fragment): SAV1_HUMAN - Also known as WW45. Experimental evidence at protein level: Swiss-Prot protein existence level 1. Regulator of STK3/MST2 and STK4/MST1 in the Hippo signaling pathway which plays a pivotal role in organ size control and tumor suppression by restricting proliferation and promoting apoptosis. The core of this pathway is composed of a kinase cascade wherein STK3/MST2 and STK4/MST1, in complex with its regulatory protein SAV1, phosphorylates and activates LATS1/2 in complex with its regulatory protein MOB1, which in turn phosphorylates and inactivates YAP1 oncoprotein and WWTR1/TAZ. Ph
    210..440     +  CDS            Blue102 (fragment): Blue102 is a fluorescent protein published in 2010, derived from Discosoma sp..
    441..458     +  CDS            7xHis (fragment): 6xHis affinity tag
    559..674     +  ncRNA          5S rRNA: Accession: RF00001 - 5S ribosomal RNA
    678..764     +  terminator     rrnB T1 terminator: Escherichia coli rrnB; transcription terminator T1 from the E. coli rrnB gene
    856..883     +  terminator     rrnB T2 terminator: transcription terminator T2 from the E. coli rrnB gene
    913..976     +  promoter       AmpR promoter: bla
    977..1837    +  CDS            AmpR: β-lactamase; bla; confers resistance to ampicillin, carbenicillin, and related antibiotics
   1983..2056    +  promoter       PLtetO-1 promoter: modified phage lambda PL promoter with tet operator sites (Lutz and Bujard, 1997)
   2093..2584    +  CDS            RDSmCherry0.1 (fragment): RDSmCherry0.1 is a basic (constitutively fluorescent) red fluorescent protein published in 2017, derived from Discosoma sp..
   2672..2758    +  terminator     rrnB T1 terminator: Escherichia coli rrnB; transcription terminator T1 from the E. coli rrnB gene
   2778..2804    +  misc_feature   bom (fragment): basis of mobility region from pBR322
   2903..2958    -  rep_origin     RSF ori (fragment): Plasmids containing the RSF 1030 origin of replication can be propagated in E. coli cells that contain additional plasmids with compatible origins.
   3046..3591    -  rep_origin     p15A ori: Plasmids containing the medium-copy-number p15A origin of replication can be propagated in E. coli cells that contain a second plasmid with the ColE1 origin.
   3739..4617    -  CDS            araC: L-arabinose regulatory protein; araC
   4644..41      +  promoter       araBAD promoter (across the origin): araBAD; promoter of the L-arabinose operon of E. coli; the araC regulatory gene is transcribed in the opposite direction (Guzman et al., 1995)
>Addgene plasmid #112030 | pNAS1b split mCherry NEDD4 WW2 neg ctrl | depositor full sequence | sequence record 210688 | pNAS1b split mCherry NEDD4 WW2 neg ctrl sequence 4887 bps
TACCTGACGCTTTTTATCGCAACTCTCTACTGTTTCTCCATACCCGTTTTTTGGGCTAACAGGAGGAATT
ACATATGAGTGGGTTACCCCCAGGTTGGGAAGAAAAGCAGGATGATCGCGGGCGTTCGTATTATGTAGAC
CACAACAGTAAGACTACTACTTGGTCGAAACCTACGATGGAGCTCGGAGCGGCTGCAGGAGGAAGCGGAG
GCGCGCTGAAGGGCGAGATCAAGCAGAGGCTGAAGCTGAAGGACGGCGGCCACTACGACGCTGAGGTCAA
GACCACCTACAAGGCCAAGAAGCCCGTGCAACTGCCCGGCGCCTACAACGTCAACATCAAGTTGGACATC
ACCTCCCACAACGAGGACTACACCATCGTGGAACAGTACGAACGCGCCGAGGGCCGCCACTCCACCGGCG
GCATGGACGAGCTGTACAAGCATCACCATCACCATCACTAATTATAACAGCTCTTGGCTGTTTTGGCGGA
TGAGAGAAGATTTTCAGCCTGATACAGATTAAATCAGAACGCAGAAGCGGTCTGATAAAACAGAATTTGC
CTGGCGGCAGTAGCGCGGTGGTCCCACCTGACCCCATGCCGAACTCAGAAGTGAAACGCCGTAGCGCCGA
TGGTAGTGTGGGGTCTCCCCATGCGAGAGTAGGGAACTGCCAGGCATCAAATAAAACGAAAGGCTCAGTC
GAAAGACTGGGCCTTTCGTTTTATCTGTTGTTTGTCGGTGAACGCTCTCCTGAGTAGGACAAATCCGCCG
GGAGCGGATTTGAACGTTGCGAAGCAACGGCCCGGAGGGTGGCGGGCAGGACGCCCGCCATAAACTGCCA
GGCATCAAATTAAGCAGAAGGCCATCCTGACGGATGGCCTTTTTGCGTTTCTACAAACTCCTCGAGTTCA
AATATGTATCCGCTCATGAGACAATAACCCTGATAAATGCTTCAATAATATTGAAAAAGGAAGAGTATGA
GTATTCAACATTTCCGTGTCGCCCTTATTCCCTTTTTTGCGGCATTTTGCCTTCCTGTTTTTGCTCACCC
AGAAACGCTGGTGAAAGTAAAAGATGCTGAAGATCAGTTGGGTGCACGAGTGGGTTACATCGAACTGGAT
CTCAACAGCGGTAAGATCCTTGAGAGTTTTCGCCCCGAAGAACGTTTTCCAATGATGAGCACTTTTAAAG
TTCTGCTATGTGGCGCGGTATTATCCCGTGTTGACGCCGGGCAAGAGCAACTCGGTCGCCGCATACACTA
TTCTCAGAATGACTTGGTTGAGTACTCACCAGTCACAGAAAAGCATCTTACGGATGGCATGACAGTAAGA
GAATTATGCAGTGCTGCCATAACCATGAGTGATAACACTGCGGCCAACTTACTTCTGACAACGATCGGAG
GACCGAAGGAGCTAACCGCTTTTTTGCACAACATGGGGGATCATGTAACTCGCCTTGATCGTTGGGAACC
GGAGCTGAATGAAGCCATACCAAACGACGAGCGTGACACCACGATGCCTGTAGCAATGGCAACAACGTTG
CGCAAACTATTAACTGGCGAACTACTTACTCTAGCTTCCCGGCAACAATTAATAGACTGGATGGAGGCGG
ATAAAGTTGCAGGACCACTTCTGCGCTCGGCCCTTCCGGCTGGCTGGTTTATTGCTGATAAATCTGGAGC
CGGTGAGCGTGGGTCTCGCGGTATCATTGCAGCACTGGGGCCAGATGGTAAGCCCTCCCGTATCGTAGTT
ATCTACACGACGGGGAGTCAGGCAACTATGGATGAACGAAATAGACAGATCGCTGAGATAGGTGCCTCAC
TGATTAAGCATTGGTAACTGTCAGACCAAGTTTACTCATATATACTTTAGATTGATTTAAAACTTCATTT
TTAATTTAAAAGGATCTAGGTGAAGATCCTTTTTGATAATCTCATGACCAAAATCCCTTAACGTGAGTTT
TCGTTCCACTGAGCGAAGATCTTCCCTATCAGTGATAGAGATTGACATCCCTATCAGTGATAGAGATACT
GAGCACATCAGCAGGACGCACTGACCGAATTCATTAAAGAGGAGAAAGGTTCCATGGCATCCGTGAGCAA
GGGCGAGGAGGATAACATGGCCATCATCAAGGAGTTCATGCGCTTCAAGGTGCACATGGAGGGCTCCGTG
AACGGCCACGAGTTCGAGATCGAGGGCGAGGGCGAGGGCCGCCCCTACGAGGGCACCCAGACCGCCAAGC
TGAAGGTGACCAAGGGTGGCCCCCTGCCCTTCGCCTGGGACATCCTGTCCCCTCAGTTCATGTACGGCTC
CAAGGCCTACGTGAAGCACCCCGCCGACATCCCCGACTACTTGAAGCTGTCCTTCCCCGAGGGCTTCAAG
TGGGAGCGCGTGATGAACTTCGAGGACGGCGGCGTGGTGACCGTGACCCAGGACTCCTCCCTGCAGGACG
GCGAGTTCATCTACAAGGTGAAGCTGCGCGGCACCAACTTCCCCTCCGACGGCCCCGTAATGCAGAAGAA
GACCATGGGCTGGGAGGCCTCCTCCGAGCGGATGTACCCCGAGGACGGTGGCTCTGGCTCTGGGTCGACT
GGTGGTACCTGGTTTTATAGCCCGTTCTTAGAAAAGCTTTAACAGCTGATTAAGCTACATGGTACGCGTG
CTGCCAGGCATCAAATAAAACGAAAGGCTCAGTCGAAAGACTGGGCCTTTCGTTTTATCTGTTGTTTGTC
GGTGAACGCTCTCCTGAGTAGGACAAATCCGCCGCCCTCCTAGGATCAGCGCTAGCGGAGTGTATACTGG
CTTACTATGTTGGCACTGATGAGGGTGTCAGTGAAGTGCTTCATGTGGCAGGAGAAAAAAGGCTGCACCG
GTGCGTCAGCAGAATATGTGATACAGGATATATTCCGCTTCCTCGCTCACTGACTCGCTACGCTCGGTCG
TTCGACTGCGGCGAGCGGAAATGGCTTACGAACGGGGCGGAGATTTCCTGGAAGATGCCAGGAAGATACT
TAACAGGGAAGTGAGAGGGCCGCGGCAAAGCCGTTTTTCCATAGGCTCCGCCCCCCTGACAAGCATCACG
AAATCTGACGCTCAAATCAGTGGTGGCGAAACCCGACAGGACTATAAAGATACCAGGCGTTTCCCCCTGG
CGGCTCCCTCGTGCGCTCTCCTGTTCCTGCCTTTCGGTTTACCGGTGTCATTCCGCTGTTATGGCCGCGT
TTGTCTCATTCCACGCCTGACACTCAGTTCCGGGTAGGCAGTTCGCTCCAAGCTGGACTGTATGCACGAA
CCCCCCGTTCAGTCCGACCGCTGCGCCTTATCCGGTAACTATCGTCTTGAGTCCAACCCGGAAAGACATG
CAAAAGCACCACTGGCAGCAGCCACTGGTAATTGATTTAGAGGAGTTAGTCTTGAAGTCATGCGCCGGTT
AAGGCTAAACTGAAAGGACAAGTTTTGGTGACTGCGCTCCTCCAAGCCAGTTACCTCGGTTCAAAGAGTT
GGTAGCTCAGAGAACCTTCGAAAAACCGCCCTGCAAGGCGGTTTTTTCGTTTTCAGAGCAAGAGATTACG
CGCAGACCAAAACGATCTCAAGAAGATCATCTTATTAACTGCAGAGATCAATTCGCGCGCGAAGGCGAAG
CGGCATGCTGCATAATGTGCCTGTCAAATGGACGAAGCAGGGATTCTGCAAACCCTATGCTACTCCGTCA
AGCCGTCAATTGTCTGATTCGTTACCAATTATGACAACTTGACGGCTACATCATTCACTTTTTCTTCACA
ACCGGCACGGAACTCGCTCGGGCTGGCCCCGGTGCATTTTTTAAATACCCGCGAGAAATAGAGTTGATCG
TCAAAACCAACATTGCGACCGACGGTGGCGATAGGCATCCGGGTGGTGCTCAAAAGCAGCTTCGCCTGGC
TGATACGTTGGTCCTCGCGCCAGCTTAAGACGCTAATCCCTAACTGCTGGCGGAAAAGATGTGACAGACG
CGACGGCGACAAGCAAACATGCTGTGCGACGCTGGCGATATCAAAATTGCTGTCTGCCAGGTGATCGCTG
ATGTACTGACAAGCCTCGCGTACCCGATTATCCATCGGTGGATGGAGCGACTCGTTAATCGCTTCCATGC
GCCGCAGTAACAATTGCTCAAGCAGATTTATCGCCAGCAGCTCCGAATAGCGCCCTTCCCCTTGCCCGGC
GTTAATGATTTGCCCAAACAGGTCGCTGAAATGCGGCTGGTGCGCTTCATCCGGGCGAAAGAACCCCGTA
TTGGCAAATATTGACGGCCAGTTAAGCCATTCATGCCAGTAGGCGCGCGGACGAAAGTAAACCCACTGGT
GATACCATTCGCGAGCCTCCGGATGACGACCGTAGTGATGAATCTCTCCTGGCGGGAACAGCAAAATATC
ACCCGGTCGGCAAACAAATTCTCGTCCCTGATTTTTCACCACCCCCTGACCGCGAATGGTGAGATTGAGA
ATATAACCTTTCATTCCCAGCGGTCGGTCGATAAAAAAATCGAGATAACCGTTGGCCTCAATCGGCGTTA
AACCCGCCACCAGATGGGCATTAAACGAGTATCCCGGCAGCAGGGGATCATTTTGCGCTTCAGCCATACT
TTTCATACTCCCGCCATTCAGAGAAGAAACCAATTGTCCATATTGCATCAGACATTGCCGTCACTGCGTC
TTTTACTGGCTCTTCTCGCTAACCAAACCGGTAACCCCGCTTATTAAAAGCATTCTGTAACAAAGCGGGA
CCAAAGCCATGACAAAAACGCGTAACAAAAGTGTCTATAATCACGGCAGAAAAGTCCACATTGATTATTT
GCACGGCGTCACACTTTGCTATGCCATAGCATTTTTATCCATAAGATTAGCGGATCC
