Features (pLannotate 1.2.2; 16 found; start..end, strand, type, name):
     84..173     +  CDS            SAV1 (fragment): SAV1_HUMAN - Also known as WW45. Experimental evidence at protein level: Swiss-Prot protein existence level 1. Regulator of STK3/MST2 and STK4/MST1 in the Hippo signaling pathway which plays a pivotal role in organ size control and tumor suppression by restricting proliferation and promoting apoptosis. The core of this pathway is composed of a kinase cascade wherein STK3/MST2 and STK4/MST1, in complex with its regulatory protein SAV1, phosphorylates and activates LATS1/2 in complex with its regulatory protein MOB1, which in turn phosphorylates and inactivates YAP1 oncoprotein and WWTR1/TAZ. Ph
    210..440     +  CDS            Blue102 (fragment): Blue102 is a fluorescent protein published in 2010, derived from Discosoma sp..
    441..458     +  CDS            7xHis (fragment): 6xHis affinity tag
    559..674     +  ncRNA          5S rRNA: Accession: RF00001 - 5S ribosomal RNA
    678..764     +  terminator     rrnB T1 terminator: Escherichia coli rrnB; transcription terminator T1 from the E. coli rrnB gene
    856..883     +  terminator     rrnB T2 terminator: transcription terminator T2 from the E. coli rrnB gene
    913..976     +  promoter       AmpR promoter: bla
    977..1837    +  CDS            AmpR: β-lactamase; bla; confers resistance to ampicillin, carbenicillin, and related antibiotics
   1983..2056    +  promoter       PLtetO-1 promoter: modified phage lambda PL promoter with tet operator sites (Lutz and Bujard, 1997)
   2093..2584    +  CDS            RDSmCherry0.1 (fragment): RDSmCherry0.1 is a basic (constitutively fluorescent) red fluorescent protein published in 2017, derived from Discosoma sp..
   2672..2758    +  terminator     rrnB T1 terminator: Escherichia coli rrnB; transcription terminator T1 from the E. coli rrnB gene
   2778..2804    +  misc_feature   bom (fragment): basis of mobility region from pBR322
   2903..2958    -  rep_origin     RSF ori (fragment): Plasmids containing the RSF 1030 origin of replication can be propagated in E. coli cells that contain additional plasmids with compatible origins.
   3046..3591    -  rep_origin     p15A ori: Plasmids containing the medium-copy-number p15A origin of replication can be propagated in E. coli cells that contain a second plasmid with the ColE1 origin.
   3739..4617    -  CDS            araC: L-arabinose regulatory protein; araC
   4644..41      +  promoter       araBAD promoter (across the origin): araBAD; promoter of the L-arabinose operon of E. coli; the araC regulatory gene is transcribed in the opposite direction (Guzman et al., 1995)
>Addgene plasmid #112030 | pNAS1b split mCherry NEDD4 WW2 neg ctrl | addgene full sequence | sequence record 217140 | Addgene NGS Result
TACCTGACGCTTTTTATCGCAACTCTCTACTGTTTCTCCATACCCGTTTTTTGGGCTAACAGGAGGAATT
ACATATGAGTGGGTTACCCCCAGGTTGGGAAGAAAAGCAGGATGATCGCGGGCGTTCGTATTATGTAGAC
CACAACAGTAAGACTACTACTTGGTCGAAACCTACGATGGAGCTCGGAGCGGCTGCAGGAGGAAGCGGAG
GCGCGCTGAAGGGCGAGATCAAGCAGAGGCTGAAGCTGAAGGACGGCGGCCACTACGACGCTGAGGTCAA
GACCACCTACAAGGCCAAGAAGCCCGTGCAACTGCCCGGCGCCTACAACGTCAACATCAAGTTGGACATC
ACCTCCCACAACGAGGACTACACCATCGTGGAACAGTACGAACGCGCCGAGGGCCGCCACTCCACCGGCG
GCATGGACGAGCTGTACAAGCATCACCATCACCATCACTAATTATAACAGCTCTTGGCTGTTTTGGCGGA
TGAGAGAAGATTTTCAGCCTGATACAGATTAAATCAGAACGCAGAAGCGGTCTGATAAAACAGAATTTGC
CTGGCGGCAGTAGCGCGGTGGTCCCACCTGACCCCATGCCGAACTCAGAAGTGAAACGCCGTAGCGCCGA
TGGTAGTGTGGGGTCTCCCCATGCGAGAGTAGGGAACTGCCAGGCATCAAATAAAACGAAAGGCTCAGTC
GAAAGACTGGGCCTTTCGTTTTATCTGTTGTTTGTCGGTGAACGCTCTCCTGAGTAGGACAAATCCGCCG
GGAGCGGATTTGAACGTTGCGAAGCAACGGCCCGGAGGGTGGCGGGCAGGACGCCCGCCATAAACTGCCA
GGCATCAAATTAAGCAGAAGGCCATCCTGACGGATGGCCTTTTTGCGTTTCTACAAACTCCTCGAGTTCA
AATATGTATCCGCTCATGAGACAATAACCCTGATAAATGCTTCAATAATATTGAAAAAGGAAGAGTATGA
GTATTCAACATTTCCGTGTCGCCCTTATTCCCTTTTTTGCGGCATTTTGCCTTCCTGTTTTTGCTCACCC
AGAAACGCTGGTGAAAGTAAAAGATGCTGAAGATCAGTTGGGTGCACGAGTGGGTTACATCGAACTGGAT
CTCAACAGCGGTAAGATCCTTGAGAGTTTTCGCCCCGAAGAACGTTTTCCAATGATGAGCACTTTTAAAG
TTCTGCTATGTGGCGCGGTATTATCCCGTRTTGACGCCGGGCAAGAGCAACTCGGTCGCCGCATACACTA
TTCTCAGAATGACTTGGTTGAGTACTCACCAGTCACAGAAAAGCATCTTACGGATGGCATGACAGTAAGA
GAATTATGCAGTGCTGCCATAACCATGAGTGATAACACTGCGGCCAACTTACTTCTGACAACGATCGGAG
GACCGAAGGAGCTAACCGCTTTTTTGCACAACATGGGGGATCATGTAACTCGCCTTGATCGTTGGGAACC
GGAGCTGAATGAAGCCATACCAAACGACGAGCGTGACACCACGATGCCTGTAGCAATGGCAACAACGTTG
CGCAAACTATTAACTGGCGAACTACTTACTCTAGCTTCCCGGCAACAATTAATAGACTGGATGGAGGCGG
ATAAAGTTGCAGGACCACTTCTGCGCTCGGCCCTTCCGGCTGGCTGGTTTATTGCTGATAAATCTGGAGC
CGGTGAGCGTGGGTCTCGCGGTATCATTGCAGCACTGGGGCCAGATGGTAAGCCCTCCCGTATCGTAGTT
ATCTACACGACGGGGAGTCAGGCAACTATGGATGAACGAAATAGACAGATCGCTGAGATAGGTGCCTCAC
TGATTAAGCATTGGTAACTGTCAGACCAAGTTTACTCATATATACTTTAGATTGATTTAAAACTTCATTT
TTAATTTAAAAGGATCTAGGTGAAGATCCTTTTTGATAATCTCATGACCAAAATCCCTTAACGTGAGTTT
TCGTTCCACTGAGCGAAGATCTTCCCTATCAGTGATAGAGATTGACATCCCTATCAGTGATAGAGATACT
GAGCACATCAGCAGGACGCACTGACCGAATTCATTAAAGAGGAGAAAGGTTCCATGGCATCCGTGAGCAA
GGGCGAGGAGGATAACATGGCCATCATCAAGGAGTTCATGCGCTTCAAGGTGCACATGGAGGGCTCCGTG
AACGGCCACGAGTTCGAGATCGAGGGCGAGGGCGAGGGCCGCCCCTACGAGGGCACCCAGACCGCCAAGC
TGAAGGTGACCAAGGGTGGCCCCCTGCCCTTCGCCTGGGACATCCTGTCCCCTCAGTTCATGTACGGCTC
CAAGGCCTACGTGAAGCACCCCGCCGACATCCCCGACTACTTGAAGCTGTCCTTCCCCGAGGGCTTCAAG
TGGGAGCGCGTGATGAACTTCGAGGACGGCGGCGTGGTGACCGTGACCCAGGACTCCTCCCTGCAGGACG
GCGAGTTCATCTACAAGGTGAAGCTGCGCGGCACCAACTTCCCCTCCGACGGCCCCGTAATGCAGAAGAA
GACCATGGGCTGGGAGGCCTCCTCCGAGCGGATGTACCCCGAGGACGGTGGCTCTGGCTCTGGGTCGACT
GGTGGTACCTGGTTTTATAGCCCGTTCTTAGAAAAGCTTTAACAGCTGATTAAGCTACATGGTACGCGTG
CTGCCAGGCATCAAATAAAACGAAAGGCTCAGTCGAAAGACTGGGCCTTTCGTTTTATCTGTTGTTTGTC
GGTGAACGCTCTCCTGAGTAGGACAAATCCGCCGCCCTCCTAGGATCAGCGCTAGCGGAGTGTATACTGG
CTTACTATGTTGGCACTGATGAGGGTGTCAGTGAAGTGCTTCATGTGGCAGGAGAAAAAAGGCTGCACCG
GTGCGTCAGCAGAATATGTGATACAGGATATATTCCGCTTCCTCGCTCACTGACTCGCTACGCTCGGTCG
TTCGACTGCGGCGAGCGGAAATGGCTTACGAACGGGGCGGAGATTTCCTGGAAGATGCCAGGAAGATACT
TAACAGGGAAGTGAGAGGGCCGCGGCAAAGCCGTTTTTCCATAGGCTCCGCCCCCCTGACAAGCATCACG
AAATCTGACGCTCAAATCAGTGGTGGCGAAACCCGACAGGACTATAAAGATACCAGGCGTTTCCCCCTGG
CGGCTCCCTCGTGCGCTCTCCTGTTCCTGCCTTTCGGTTTACCGGTGTCATTCCGCTGTTATGGCCGCGT
TTGTCTCATTCCACGCCTGACACTCAGTTCCGGGTAGGCAGTTCGCTCCAAGCTGGACTGTATGCACGAA
CCCCCCGTTCAGTCCGACCGCTGCGCCTTATCCGGTAACTATCGTCTTGAGTCCAACCCGGAAAGACATG
CAAAAGCACCACTGGCAGCAGCCACTGGTAATTGATTTAGAGGAGTTAGTCTTGAAGTCATGCGCCGGTT
AAGGCTAAACTGAAAGGACAAGTTTTGGTGACTGCGCTCCTCCAAGCCAGTTACCTCGGTTCAAAGAGTT
GGTAGCTCAGAGAACCTTCGAAAAACCGCCCTGCAAGGCGGTTTTTTCGTTTTCAGAGCAAGAGATTACG
CGCAGACCAAAACGATCTCAAGAAGATCATCTTATTAACTGCAGAGATCAATTCGCGCGCGAAGGCGAAG
CGGCATGCTGCATAATGTGCCTGTCAAATGGACGAAGCAGGGATTCTGCAAACCCTATGCTACTCCGTCA
AGCCGTCAATTGTCTGATTCGTTACCAATTATGACAACTTGACGGCTACATCATTCACTTTTTCTTCACA
ACCGGCACGGAACTCGCTCGGGCTGGCCCCGGTGCATTTTTTAAATACCCGCGAGAAATAGAGTTGATCG
TCAAAACCAACATTGCGACCGACGGTGGCGATAGGCATCCGGGTGGTGCTCAAAAGCAGCTTCGCCTGGC
TGATACGTTGGTCCTCGCGCCAGCTTAAGACGCTAATCCCTAACTGCTGGCGGAAAAGATGTGACAGACG
CGACGGCGACAAGCAAACATGCTGTGCGACGCTGGCGATATCAAAATTGCTGTCTGCCAGGTGATCGCTG
ATGTACTGACAAGCCTCGCGTACCCGATTATCCATCGGTGGATGGAGCGACTCGTTAATCGCTTCCATGC
GCCGCAGTAACAATTGCTCAAGCAGATTTATCGCCAGCAGCTCCGAATAGCGCCCTTCCCCTTGCCCGGC
GTTAATGATTTGCCCAAACAGGTCGCTGAAATGCGGCTGGTGCGCTTCATCCGGGCGAAAGAACCCCGTA
TTGGCAAATATTGACGGCCAGTTAAGCCATTCATGCCAGTAGGCGCGCGGACGAAAGTAAACCCACTGGT
GATACCATTCGCGAGCCTCCGGATGACGACCGTAGTGATGAATCTCTCCTGGCGGGAACAGCAAAATATC
ACCCGGTCGGCAAACAAATTCTCGTCCCTGATTTTTCACCACCCCCTGACCGCGAATGGTGAGATTGAGA
ATATAACCTTTCATTCCCAGCGGTCGGTCGATAAAAAAATCGAGATAACCGTTGGCCTCAATCGGCGTTA
AACCCGCCACCAGATGGGCATTAAACGAGTATCCCGGCAGCAGGGGATCATTTTGCGCTTCAGCCATACT
TTTCATACTCCCGCCATTCAGAGAAGAAACCAATTGTCCATATTGCATCAGACATTGCCGTCACTGCGTC
TTTTACTGGCTCTTCTCGCTAACCAAACCGGTAACCCCGCTTATTAAAAGCATTCTGTAACAAAGCGGGA
CCAAAGCCATGACAAAAACGCGTAACAAAAGTGTCTATAATCACGGCAGAAAAGTCCACATTGATTATTT
GCACGGCGTCACACTTTGCTATGCCATAGCATTTTTATCCATAAGATTAGCGGATCC
